Addgene plasmid #130582: pTK_FoxD3_enh_193_Citrine
Purpose: enhancer reporter
Depositing lab: Tatjana Sauka-Spengler. Depositing organization: University of Oxford. Publication: Reconstruction of the Global Neural Crest Gene Regulatory Network In Vivo. Williams RM, Candido-Ferreira I, Repapi E, Gavriouchkina D, Senanayake U, Ling ITC, Telenius J, Taylor S, Hughes J, Sauka-Spengler T. Dev Cell. 2019 Oct 21;51(2):255-276.e7. doi: 10.1016/j.devcel.2019.10.003. PubMed 31639368.
Backbone
  Vector backbone: pTK_BsmBI_Citrine
  Backbone size w/o insert (bp): 4670
  Vector type: enhancer reporter
Growth in bacteria
  Bacterial resistance: Ampicillin, 100 μg/mL
  Growth temperature: 37°C
  Growth strain: DH5alpha
  Copy number: Low Copy
Gene/Insert
  Gene/Insert name: FoxD3_enh_193
  Species: G. gallus (chicken)
  Insert size (bp): 2200
  Promoter: thymidine kinase minimal promoter
  Cloning method: Restriction Enzyme; 5′ cloning site Unknown (unknown if destroyed)
  Sequencing primers: 5′ pTK forward CTAGCAAAATAGGCTGTCCC; 3′ pTK reverse ATATTTCTTCCGGGGACACC
Terms and licenses: Academic/Nonprofit Terms; Industry Terms: Not Available to Industry
How to cite: pTK_FoxD3_enh_193_Citrine was a gift from Tatjana Sauka-Spengler (Addgene plasmid # 130582 ; http://n2t.net/addgene:130582 ; RRID:Addgene_130582)
