[The description below was written by a language model from this plasmid's Addgene catalogue record and pLannotate feature annotations shown in this document.]
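Description:
pTK_FoxD3_enh_193_Citrine is an enhancer reporter plasmid built on the pTK_BsmBI_Citrine backbone, carrying a roughly 2.2 kb chicken (Gallus gallus) genomic fragment, FoxD3_enh_193, a candidate cis-regulatory element associated with the FoxD3 locus. The sequenced record is 6,710 nt. The enhancer itself is not annotated in the feature table, but it presumably occupies the unannotated region upstream of the HSV thymidine kinase minimal promoter. That promoter has little activity of its own, so transcription of the downstream reporter depends on the activity of the cloned element. Behind the promoter sit a chimeric β-globin/immunoglobulin intron, which generally improves mRNA processing and expression, the coding sequence for the yellow fluorescent protein Citrine, and an SV40 polyadenylation signal. A synthetic poly(A) signal and an RNA polymerase II transcriptional pause site lie upstream of the enhancer position (the plasmid being circular), where they reduce read-through transcription from the backbone that could otherwise produce background fluorescence.

The plasmid is propagated in E. coli under ampicillin selection (β-lactamase with its own promoter) and replicates from a ColE1/pUC-type origin. The feature annotation describes this origin as high copy, whereas the catalogue entry lists the plasmid as low copy. An f1 origin is also present, and the short large T antigen, tetracycline resistance and lacZα fragments are non-functional cloning remnants. The construct serves to test where and when this FoxD3 enhancer is active by Citrine fluorescence. It derives from work reconstructing the neural crest gene regulatory network in vivo, although the record does not state the delivery method or the observed expression pattern.
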