Features (pLannotate 1.2.2; 13 found; start..end, strand, type, name):
   2375..2520    +  promoter       HSV TK promoter: herpes simplex virus thymidine kinase promoter
   2598..2730    +  intron         chimeric intron: chimera between introns from human β-globin and immunoglobulin heavy chain genes
   2790..3506    +  CDS            Citrine: Citrine is a basic (constitutively fluorescent) yellow fluorescent protein published in 2001, derived from Aequorea victoria. It has moderate acid sensitivity.
   3680..3801    -  polyA_signal   SV40 poly(A) signal: SV40 polyadenylation signal
   3824..3892    -  CDS            large T antigen (fragment): large T antigen from SV40 (simian virus 40)
   3908..4040    +  CDS            TcR (fragment): tetracycline efflux protein; tet; confers resistance to tetracycline
   4220..4808    -  rep_origin     ori: high-copy-number ColE1/pMB1/pBR322/pUC origin of replication
   4979..5839    -  CDS            AmpR: β-lactamase; bla; confers resistance to ampicillin, carbenicillin, and related antibiotics
   5840..5944    -  promoter       AmpR promoter: bla
   5971..6399    +  rep_origin     f1 ori (sequence partly withheld): f1 bacteriophage origin of replication; arrow indicates direction of (+) strand synthesis
   6431..6498    -  CDS            lacZα (fragment): LacZα fragment of β-galactosidase; lacZ fragment
   6557..6605    +  polyA_signal   poly(A) signal: synthetic polyadenylation signal
   6619..6710    +  misc_feature   pause site: RNA polymerase II transcriptional pause signal from the human α2 globin gene
>Addgene plasmid #130582 | pTK_FoxD3_enh_193_Citrine | addgene full sequence | sequence record 258446 | Addgene NGS Result
ATCGATAGGTACCGAGCTCGAGTTGCCAGTGGACCACTCTGTGTTCTGTGTATTGCACCAGAGCAGTAAC
AGGTATGCTTTCATAAGCAGGGTGTAATAGGAGTGATGTGATTCAGGGTTTGCCCTTACCATTTGTTGCA
TACCATCCACTCTGGTGTTGTCACAACGACTCTTAGACATACTGATCTTGCAAAACACAGGGCCACCCAC
AGCCAGATTCAGCATAAAGCAAAATCAGTGCACAGAACCTAAGAGAAACGATGGCTGTGCAATGCTCAGG
TGAGAAATCGTTCCACCCAAATGGACCATGAATGTAAACACTGACTAACGAGAGTGGTACAGATTGGGCC
ATTAAAGGCCAGGCAGAGATGAATGGAAACGTCTGAGCAGGAACATAAAACAGGCCAATTTCTGCCACTA
AGTAGGAGTGGGAGTATAACGGTCCTTGTTATAGAGTTGCTGGCAGTGATGCTACTGTTAAGGCTGAAAA
AGACATCACATTCCAAATCTCTCTTTTCACTTGTAAAACAGTAAGATTTTGAGCTTGATCCCTCACTTCA
AAGGTAGCCACTGCCACTGCTTAACAAAGAGAAACATGAGATGGATGAGAAGAAAAAAATCAAGCCGGCT
ACAAAAGGTTATAGAGACGACCCAGAGTGGGAAGTGTGAGACTTGAGTTACCGTGAAGTTGAGTTCTGCT
TTTCTTTTGCAGCGACTGATTTCTCCCACCTCTGAAAGCCAACACAGAAATAGCCAGAGAATAACCCAGC
TTTTGGTTTTATCCATCAGCAAAAGGTTTTCATGCATCAAATCTGTTTGTGGATTCTAAAAAGGCTGATT
CATGACGTGGTTTATGAACACTGTTTGTTCCTTCAAGTTCCTGATTGCTTCCACGGGATCCATTTGGCTT
CTCCTGACTCGAGCTGAGAGTCTTTCCAACAATAGAGAGAACAGAGGCTCGGAAGAACTGAGCCACAGGC
TTTGAAGTGTGAACATTTGTCTTTGCTCTGATCAGAAATGAAACCTGAAATTTTCAATGAAGGAAAATTT
GTACAATGTGGGAAACAGTTTCGGGGCAAAATTGAAACAATAATTCTAACGTGGCCTCTTAGAATGTGAC
CTTTTTATCTCTTAACAACATTTAAATATAATAAAGAATTTGAATATTTGAAAAGTCATTTTAACATTTG
AAATTTCCACTTTTTTGCTCTGAAAATGTCAAAACAGGATATTTCAGCTTTCTGGGAACTTCTTTCCCTC
CCACTTTCACTTGAAAATGAGAACTTCCAGCCTGTATTGATCGTCCATGTGGCTCCCTGGTACAGCCAGC
CACGAGCAGAAAGGGAAAGGTGACAGATTGCACTAGGTCCTGTGACACCAAACACAGCTATTCCTTTCCT
ATTGCCATTGCCCAATACAACTTATTATTGGATAGGCTGTGGAGGAAGAGGGGGGTAGGTTGGGAAGCAT
TTCTTTGTTAACCACTTTGTCACTGTGTTAGAGACGCATGCAATCTGCATTTGTGATTGAGTCTTTGGAG
TGGCACAGGAAAATACTTGGACAAGGGAGCAGGCAGAGCTTTTGGGATCTTCAGTGCTTCATCAAAGGTA
ACAGCCAGTTGTTTTGTGCTGCCTTCAGTGCTTCATGCACTGAGAACACTGGTTGCAAAGAACTTCCACT
GCATGGTGCGTGTAATCTGTAATTGTGTATAACTTGTTTGCACCCAGCTTCCGGCCTGAAGCAGGCACGT
TAAGCACTGGGTGATGTGGCTCCCAGCCTTTGCAAAGCTCCCCACATTTACGTGCCACTAACTCAGGCTG
CAGCCTTGTGAGCGTTGCTCACACCGGATGACACCGGAACACTTTGAAGAGTTCCTGATGGCATCTGTCC
CTGCAGCTCTCACCACAGAGGTTCCTGCCCCCAGGTTGTGTGTCTGCTCAAGCTGATCCATTCACAGCCC
AGTGAAGTTTTGCTATTTAGATAATTATGCAACTGTTTTAGGCTTAAAATTGACTGTCAGCTGTTAGTGA
GAGAGAAATAGCAGTTCTAAACTTTCAACTGCTTTGATTAAATCAAAATGTGACTGTGAATCATAGGTCT
CAACCCACAGTATTGCCCTGGTGCAAATGTGGTGCAAAGAGAAATCGGTTCCCATCCTGGAAAAACAACT
GTTCCACTCAGCAGTGGAACACCTCCATCCAGCCATGCCTCGGGGACAGCTCTTGGCCAACAGGGTGGTC
TCAGTTCCTGTTGGCTAGCCCGGGCTCGAGATCTGCGATCTAAGTAAGCTTGCTGCTTCATCCCCGTGGC
CCGTTGCTCGCGTTTGCTGGCGGTGTCCCCGGAAGAAATATATTTGCATGTCTTTAGTTCTATGATGACA
CAAACCCCGCCCAGCGTCTTGTCATTGGCGAATTCGAACACGCAGATGCAGTCGGGGCGGCGCGGTCCCA
GGTCCACTTCGCATATTAAGGTGACGCGTGTGGCCTCGAACACCGAGCGACCCTGCAGCGACCCGCTTAA
CAGCGTCAACAGCGTGCCGCAGATCCCAAGCTTGCGGCCGCTTAAGCTGCAGAAGTTGGTCGTGAGGCAC
TGGGCAGGTAAGTATCAAGGTTACAAGACAGGTTTAAGGAGACCAATAGAAACTGGGCTTGTCGAGACAG
AGAAGACTCTTGCGTTTCTGATAGGCACCTATTGGTCTTACTGACATCCACTTTGCCTTTCTCTCCACAG
GTGTCCACTCCCAGGTTCAATACAGCTCTTAAGCGGCCGCAAGCTAGCTTGCCGCCACCATGGTGAGCAA
GGGCGAGGAGCTGTTCACCGGGGTGGTGCCCATCCTGGTCGAGCTGGACGGCGACGTAAACGGCCACAAG
TTCAGCGTGTCCGGCGAGGGCGAGGGCGATGCCACCTACGGCAAGCTGACCCTGAAGTTCATCTGCACCA
CCGGCAAGCTGCCCGTGCCCTGGCCCACCCTCGTGACCACCTTCGGCTACGGCCTGATGTGCTTCGCCCG
CTACCCCGACCACATGAAGCAGCACGACTTCTTCAAGTCCGCCATGCCCGAAGGCTACGTCCAGGAGCGC
ACCATCTTCTTCAAGGACGACGGCAACTACAAGACCCGCGCCGAGGTGAAGTTCGAGGGCGACACCCTGG
TGAACCGCATCGAGCTGAAGGGCATCGACTTCAAGGAGGACGGCAACATCCTGGGGCACAAGCTGGAGTA
CAACTACAACAGCCACAACGTCTATATCATGGCCGACAAGCAGAAGAACGGCATCAAGGTGAACTTCAAG
ATCCGCCACAACATCGAGGACGGCAGCGTGCAGCTCGCCGACCACTACCAGCAGAACACCCCCATCGGCG
ACGGCCCCGTGCTGCTGCCCGACAACCACTACCTGAGCTACCAGTCCGCCCTGAGCAAAGACCCCAACGA
GAAGCGCGATCACATGGTCCTGCTGGAGTTCGTGACCGCCGCCGGGATCACTCTCGGCATGGACGAGCTG
TACAAGTGAGCCTCTAGACTCCCTCAGCGGCGCGCCACGAAGCTGGTAGAGTGCTGGCCTTGTGCCAAGT
TGCGGGAGTACCCGGATCTGCGTTTACATACCCACCACTCACCGTCTTAAAGCGGGACAGATCTCACGTG
TCTAGAGTCGGGGCGGCCGGCCGCTTCGAGCAGACATGATAAGATACATTGATGAGTTTGGACAAACCAC
AACTAGAATGCAGTGAAAAAAATGCTTTATTTGTGAAATTTGTGATGCTATTGCTTTATTTGTAACCATT
ATAAGCTGCAATAAACAAGTTAACAACAACAATTGCATTCATTTTATGTTTCAGGTTCAGGGGGAGGTGT
GGGAGGTTTTTTAAAGCAAGTAAAACCTCTACAAATGTGGTAAAATCGATAAGGATCCGTCGACCGATGC
CCTTGAGAGCCTTCAACCCAGTCAGCTCCTTCCGGTGGGCGCGGGGCATGACTATCGTCGCCGCACTTAT
GACTGTCTTCTTTATCATGCAACTCGTAGGACAGGTGCCGGCAGCGCTCTTCCGCTTCCTCGCTCACTGA
CTCGCTGCGCTCGGTCGTTCGGCTGCGGCGAGCGGTATCAGCTCACTCAAAGGCGGTAATACGGTTATCC
ACAGAATCAGGGGATAACGCAGGAAAGAACATGTGAGCAAAAGGCCAGCAAAAGGCCAGGAACCGTAAAA
AGGCCGCGTTGCTGGCGTTTTTCCATAGGCTCCGCCCCCCTGACGAGCATCACAAAAATCGACGCTCAAG
TCAGAGGTGGCGAAACCCGACAGGACTATAAAGATACCAGGCGTTTCCCCCTGGAAGCTCCCTCGTGCGC
TCTCCTGTTCCGACCCTGCCGCTTACCGGATACCTGTCCGCCTTTCTCCCTTCGGGAAGCGTGGCGCTTT
CTCATAGCTCACGCTGTAGGTATCTCAGTTCGGTGTAGGTCGTTCGCTCCAAGCTGGGCTGTGTGCACGA
ACCCCCCGTTCAGCCCGACCGCTGCGCCTTATCCGGTAACTATCGTCTTGAGTCCAACCCGGTAAGACAC
GACTTATCGCCACTGGCAGCAGCCACTGGTAACAGGATTAGCAGAGCGAGGTATGTAGGCGGTGCTACAG
AGTTCTTGAAGTGGTGGCCTAACTACGGCTACACTAGAAGAACAGTATTTGGTATCTGCGCTCTGCTGAA
GCCAGTTACCTTCGGAAAAAGAGTTGGTAGCTCTTGATCCGGCAAACAAACCACCGCTGGTAGCGGTGGT
TTTTTTGTTTGCAAGCAGCAGATTACGCGCAGAAAAAAAGGATCTCAAGAAGATCCTTTGATCTTTTCTA
CGGGGTCTGACGCTCAGTGGAACGAAAACTCACGTTAAGGGATTTTGGTCATGAGATTATCAAAAAGGAT
CTTCACCTAGATCCTTTTAAATTAAAAATGAAGTTTTAAATCAATCTAAAGTATATATGAGTAAACTTGG
TCTGACAGTTACCAATGCTTAATCAGTGAGGCACCTATCTCAGCGATCTGTCTATTTCGTTCATCCATAG
TTGCCTGACTCCCCGTCGTGTAGATAACTACGATACGGGAGGGCTTACCATCTGGCCCCAGTGCTGCAAT
GATACCGCGAGACCCACGCTCACCGGCTCCAGATTTATCAGCAATAAACCAGCCAGCCGGAAGGGCCGAG
CGCAGAAGTGGTCCTGCAACTTTATCCGCCTCCATCCAGTCTATTAATTGTTGCCGGGAAGCTAGAGTAA
GTAGTTCGCCAGTTAATAGTTTGCGCAACGTTGTTGCCATTGCTACAGGCATCGTGGTGTCACGCTCGTC
GTTTGGTATGGCTTCATTCAGCTCCGGTTCCCAACGATCAAGGCGAGTTACATGATCCCCCATGTTGTGC
AAAAAAGCGGTTAGCTCCTTCGGTCCTCCGATCGTTGTCAGAAGTAAGTTGGCCGCAGTGTTATCACTCA
TGGTTATGGCAGCACTGCATAATTCTCTTACTGTCATGCCATCCGTAAGATGCTTTTCTGTGACTGGTGA
GTACTCAACCAAGTCATTCTGAGAATAGTGTATGCGGCGACCGAGTTGCTCTTGCCCGGCGTCAATACGG
GATAATACCGCGCCACATAGCAGAACTTTAAAAGTGCTCATCATTGGAAAACGTTCTTCGGGGCGAAAAC
TCTCAAGGATCTTACCGCTGTTGAGATCCAGTTCGATGTAACCCACTCGTGCACCCAACTGATCTTCAGC
ATCTTTTACTTTCACCAGCGTTTCTGGGTGAGCAAAAACAGGAAGGCAAAATGCCGCAAAAAAGGGAATA
AGGGCGACACGGAAATGTTGAATACTCATACTCTTCCTTTTTCAATATTATTGAAGCATTTATCAGGGTT
ATTGTCTCATGAGCGGATACATATTTGAATGTATTTAGAAAAATAAACAAATAGGGGTTCCGCGCACATT
TCCCCGAAAAGTGCCACCTG
[124 nt withheld, positions 5971-6094]
C
[91 nt withheld, positions 6096-6186]
A
[49 nt withheld, positions 6188-6236]
CCTTTGACGTTGGAGTCCACGTTCTTT
[37 nt withheld, positions 6264-6300]
ACCCTATCTCGGTCTATTCTTTTGATTTATAAGGGATTTTGCCGATTTCGGCCTATTGGTTAAAAAATGA
GCTGATTTAACAAAAATTTAACGCGAATTTTAACAAAATATTAACGCTTACAATTTGCCATTCGCCATTC
AGGCTGCGCAACTGTTGGGAAGGGCGATCGGTGCGGGCCTCTTCGCTATTACGCCAGCCCAAGCTACCAT
GATAAGTAAGTAATATTAAGGTACGGGAGGTACTTGGAGCGGCCGCAATAAAATATCTTTATTTTCATTA
CATCTGTGTGTTGGTTTTTTGTGTGAATCGATAGTACTAACATACGCTCTCCATCAAAACAAAACGAAAC
AAAACAAACTAGCAAAATAGGCTGTCCCCAGTGCAAGTGCAGGTGCCAGAACATTTCTCT
